Addgene plasmid #72167: Sema6c-Fc-His
Purpose: Expresses the extracellular region of the Sema6C protein, C-terminally fused to the Fc region of human IgG1 + 6X histidine tag.
Depositing lab: Woj Wojtowicz. Depositing organization: University of California, Berkeley. Publication: An extracellular biochemical screen reveals that FLRTs and Unc5s mediate neuronal subtype recognition in the retina. Visser JJ, Cheng Y, Perry SC, Chastain AB, Parsa B, Masri SS, Ray TA, Kay JN, Wojtowicz WM. Elife. 2015 Dec 3;4. pii: e08149. doi: 10.7554/eLife.08149. PubMed 26633812.
Backbone
  Vector backbone: pCMVi-SV40ori
  Vector type: Mammalian Expression
Growth in bacteria
  Bacterial resistance: Ampicillin, 100 μg/mL
  Growth temperature: 37°C
  Growth strain: DH5alpha
  Copy number: High Copy
Gene/Insert
  Gene/Insert name: Sema6c (alt names: Semaphorin 6C; Semay; NCBI gene ID 20360; Reference sequence NM_011351.2)
  Species: M. musculus (mouse)
  Insert size (bp): 1809
  Entrez Gene: Sema6c (a.k.a. Semay, mKIAA1869)
  Promoter: CMV
  Tag / fusion protein: Fc-His (C terminal on backbone)
  Cloning method: Restriction Enzyme; 5′ cloning site NotI (not destroyed); 3′ cloning site AscI (not destroyed)
  Sequencing primers: 5′ GTCAGAGGTAACTCCCGTTGC; 3′ ATCATGAGGGTGTCCTTG
Terms and licenses: Academic/Nonprofit Terms; Industry Terms: Not Available to Industry
How to cite: Sema6c-Fc-His was a gift from Woj Wojtowicz (Addgene plasmid # 72167 ; http://n2t.net/addgene:72167 ; RRID:Addgene_72167)
