[The description below was written by a language model from this plasmid's Addgene catalogue record and pLannotate feature annotations shown in this document.]
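Description:
Sema6c-Fc-His is a 7,535 bp mammalian expression plasmid built on the pCMVi-SV40ori backbone for producing a soluble, tagged form of the mouse semaphorin 6C ectodomain. It is propagated in E. coli as a high-copy plasmid through a ColE1/pUC-type origin and selected with ampicillin via the β-lactamase gene. The backbone also carries an f1 phage origin, along with short remnants of rop, bom and lacZα that appear to be cloning leftovers with no stated function. An SV40 enhancer/early promoter region is annotated. In line with the backbone name, this region includes the SV40 origin, which allows episomal amplification in cells expressing large T antigen.

The expression cassette consists of the human cytomegalovirus immediate early enhancer and promoter followed by CMV intron A, a spliced leader element commonly included to boost transcript processing and expression. Downstream, an 1,809 bp fragment of mouse Sema6c encoding the extracellular region sits between retained NotI and AscI sites. It is joined in frame to a fragment of the human IgG1 heavy-chain constant region (Fc) and, according to the catalogue entry, a C-terminal 6X histidine tag. The His tag is not separately annotated in the feature table. An SV40 polyadenylation signal terminates the transcript.

Lacking the transmembrane and cytoplasmic portions, the fusion is expected to be released as a soluble protein. Fc regions typically dimerise, and the Fc and His tags offer handles for capture, detection or purification. The associated publication describes an extracellular biochemical screen for binding between neuronal cell-surface recognition proteins in the retina.
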