Features (pLannotate 1.2.2; 14 found; start..end, strand, type, name):
     25..408     +  enhancer       CMV enhancer: human cytomegalovirus immediate early enhancer
    410..609     +  promoter       CMV promoter: human cytomegalovirus (CMV) immediate early promoter
    748..1573    +  intron         CMV intron A: human cytomegalovirus intron A (Chapman et al., 1991)
   1610..3418    +  CDS            Sema6c (fragment): SEM6C_MOUSE - Also known as Semay. Experimental evidence at transcript level: Swiss-Prot protein existence level 2. May be a stop signal for the dorsal root ganglion neurons in their target areas, and possibly also for other neurons. May also be involved in the maintenance and remodeling of neuronal connections (By similarity). From Mus musculus (Mouse).
   3416..4108    +  CDS            IGHG1 (fragment): IGHG1_HUMAN - Experimental evidence at protein level: Swiss-Prot protein existence level 1. Constant region of immunoglobulin heavy chains. Immunoglobulins, also known as antibodies, are membrane-bound or secreted glycoproteins produced by B lymphocytes. In the recognition phase of humoral immunity, the membrane-bound immunoglobulins serve as receptors which, upon binding of a specific antigen, trigger the clonal expansion and differentiation of B lymphocytes into immunoglobulins- secreting plasma cells. Secreted immunoglobulins mediate the effector phase of humoral immunity, which results in
   4158..4279    +  polyA_signal   SV40 poly(A) signal: SV40 polyadenylation signal
   4488..5076    -  rep_origin     ori: high-copy-number ColE1/pMB1/pBR322/pUC origin of replication
   5247..6107    -  CDS            AmpR: β-lactamase; bla; confers resistance to ampicillin, carbenicillin, and related antibiotics
   6108..6212    -  promoter       AmpR promoter: bla
   6307..6342    +  CDS            rop (fragment): Rop protein, which maintains plasmids at low copy number; rop
   6365..6695    +  promoter       SV40 promoter: SV40 enhancer and early promoter
   6818..6917    +  misc_feature   bom (fragment): basis of mobility region from pBR322
   6945..7373    -  rep_origin     f1 ori (sequence partly withheld): f1 bacteriophage origin of replication; arrow indicates direction of (+) strand synthesis
   7377..7534    -  CDS            lacZα (fragment): LacZα fragment of β-galactosidase; lacZ fragment
>Addgene plasmid #72167 | Sema6c-Fc-His | depositor full sequence | sequence record 138698 | Full sequence
GTCGAGGTCTCGACGGTATCGATTGACATTGATTATTGACTAGCTAGTTATTAATAGTAATCAATTACGG
GGTCATTAGTTCATAGCCCATATATGGAGTTCCGCGTTACATAACTTACGGTAAATGGCCCGCCTGGCTG
ACCGCCCAACGACCCCCGCCCATTGACGTCAATAATGACGTATGTTCCCATAGTAACGCCAATAGGGACT
TTCCATTGACGTCAATGGGTGGAGTATTTACGGTAAACTGCCCACTTGGCAGTACATCAAGTGTATCATA
TGCCAAGTCCGCCCCCTATTGACGTCAATGACGGTAAATGGCCCGCCTGGCATTATGCCCAGTACATGAC
CTTACGGGACTTTCCTACTTGGCAGTACATCTACGTATTAGTCATCGCTATTACCATGGTGATGCGGTTT
TGGCAGTACACCAATGGGCGTGGATAGCGGTTTGACTCACGGGGATTTCCAAGTCTCCACCCCATTGACG
TCAATGGGAGTTTGTTTTGGCACCAAAATCAACGGGACTTTCCAAAATGTCGTAATAACCCCGCCCCGTT
GACGCAAATGGGCGGTAGGCGTGTACGGTGGGAGGTCTATATAAGCAGAGCTCGTTTAGTGAACCGTCAG
ATCGCCTGGAGACGCCATCCACGCTGTTTTGACCTCCATAGAAGACACCGGGACCGATCCAGCCTCCGCG
GCCGGGAACGGTGCATTGGAACGCGGATTCCCCGTGCCAAGAGTGACGTAAGTACCGCCTATAGACTCTA
TAGGCACACCCCTTTGGCTCTTATGCATGCTATACTGTTTTTGGCTTGGGGCCTATACACCCCCGCTTCC
ATATGCTATAGGTGATGGTATAGCTTAGCCTATAGGTGTGGGTTATTGACCATTATTGACCACTCCCCTA
TTGGTGACGATACTTTCCATTACTAATCCATAACATGGCTCTTTGCCACAACTATCTCTATTGGCTATAT
GCCAATACTCTGTCCTTCAGAGACTGACACGGACTCTGTATTTTTACAGGATGGGGTCCCATTTATTATT
TACAAATTCACATATACAACAACGCCGTCCCCCGTGCCCGCAGTTTTTATTAAACATAGCGTGGGATCTC
CACGCGAATCTCGGGTACGTGTTCCGGACATGGGCTCTTCTCCGGTAGCGGCGGAGCTTCCACATCCGAG
CCCTGGTCCCATGCCTCCAGCGGCTCATGGTCGCTCGGCAGCTCCTTGCTCCTAACAGTGGAGGCCAGAC
TTAGGCACAGCACAATGCCCACCACCACCAGTGTGCCGCACAAGGCCGTGGCGGTAGGGTATGTGTCTGA
AAATGAGCTCGGAGATTGGGCTCGCACCGCTGACGCAGATGGAAGACTTAAGGCAGCGGCAGAAGAAGAT
GCAGGCAGCTGAGTTGTTGTATTCTGATAAGAGTCAGAGGTAACTCCCGTTGCGGTGCTGTTAACGGTGG
AGGGCAGTGTAGTCTGAGCAGTACTCGTTGCTGCCGCGCGCGCCACCAGACATAATAGCTGACAGACTAA
CAGACTGTTCCTTTCCATGGGTCTTTTCTGCAGAAGCTTGAATTCTCGAGGATCCGCGGCCGCGCCACCA
TGCCCCGTGCCCCCCACTCCATGCCCCTGCTGCTCCTGCTGCTGTTGCTGTCATCGCTCCCCCAAGCCCA
GGCTGCCTTTCCCCAGGACCCCACCCCTCTGTTGACCTCTGACCTTCAAGGTGCCTCTCCATCATCCTGG
TTCCGGGGCCTGGAGGACGATGCTGTGGCTGCGGAACTTGGGCTGGACTTTCAGAGATTCCTGACCTTGA
ACCGGACCTTGCTTGTGGCTGCCCGGGATCACGTTTTCTCCTTCGATCTTCAAGCCCAAGAAGAAGGGGA
GGGGCTGGTGCCCAACAAGTTTCTGACATGGAGGAGTCAAGATATGGAGAACTGTGCAGTCCGGGGAAAG
CTGACGGACGAATGCTACAACTACATCCGTGTTCTTGTTCCCTGGAACTCGCAGACACTTCTTGCCTGTG
GAACAAATTCCTTCAGCCCTATGTGCCGCAGCTATGGGATAACATCTCTGCAACAGGAGGGTGAGGAGCT
GAGTGGGCAGGCTCGATGCCCCTTTGATGCCACCCAGTCCACTGTGGCCATCTTTGCAGAGGGCAGTTTG
TACTCAGCCACAGCAGCAGATTTCCAGGCCAGTGATGCTGTAGTTTACAGAAGTCTTGGACCTCAGCCTC
CACTCCGTTCTGCAAAGTATGACTCCAAGTGGCTTCGAGAGCCACACTTTGTCTATGCGTTGGAGCATGG
AGAGCACGTCTACTTCTTCTTCCGAGAAGTCTCTGTGGAGGATGCCCGCTTAGGGAGGGTGCAGTTTTCC
AGGGTAGCCCGGGTATGTAAACGTGACATGGGTGGCTCACCTCGGGCCTTGGATCGCCACTGGACATCCT
TCCTTAAGCTGAGGCTCAACTGCTCTGTCCCTGGGGACTCTACCTTCTACTTTGACGTCTTACAGTCCTT
AACTGGGCCTGTGAACCTGCATGGCCGCTCCGCTCTCTTTGGGGTCTTCACTACTCAGACCAATAGCATT
CCTGGGTCTGCAGTCTGCGCCTTCTACCTAGATGATATTGAACGTGGCTTTGAGGGCAAGTTCAAGGAGC
AGAGGAGTCTGGATGGGGCCTGGACTCCTGTGTCTGAGGACAAGGTCCCCTCACCCAGGCCAGGGTCCTG
TGCAGGTGTGGGTGCAGCTGCCTCGTTCTCCTCCTCTCAAGACCTACCTGATGATGTCCTGCTCTTCATC
AAGGCACACCCGCTGCTGGATCCTGCTGTGCCACCCGCCACCCATCAACCGCTCCTCACTCTGACTAGCA
GGGCCCTGCTGACCCAGGTAGCTGTGGACGGAATGGCTGGTCCCCACAGAAATACTACTGTCCTGTTTCT
TGGCTCCAACGATGGGACAGTGCTGAAGGTGCTACCTCCAGGGGGTCAGTCTTTGGGCTCTGAGCCTATC
GTCTTGGAAGAGATTGATGCCTACAGCCATGCCCGGTGCAGTGGGAAGCGGTCACCCCGAGCTGCGCGGC
GGATCATAGGGCTGGAGCTGGACACTGAGGGTCACAGGCTTTTTGTGGCCTTTCCTGGATGTATCGTCTA
CCTCTCTCTCAGCCGGTGTGCCCGGCATGGAGCATGTCAGAGGAGCTGCCTGGCTTCTCTGGACCCATAC
TGTGGATGGCATCGATCCAGAGGCTGCATGAGTATCAGGGGACCTGGTGGGACTGATGTCGATCTGACTG
GGAACCAGGAATCCACAGAGCACGGTGACTGCCAAGATGGAGCGACCGGGAGTCAGTCTGGCCCTGGAGA
TTCTGCTTATGGCGTGCGCAGGGACCTTTCCCCAGCCTCAGCCTCCCGATCCATTCCCGGCGCGCCTGAC
AAAACTCACACATGCCCACCGTGCCCAGCACCTGAACTCCTGGGGGGACCGTCAGTCTTCCTCTTCCCCC
CAAAACCCAAGGACACCCTCATGATCTCCCGGACCCCTGAGGTCACATGCGTGGTGGTGGACGTGAGCCA
CGAAGACCCTGAGGTCAAGTTCAACTGGTACGTGGACGGCGTGGAGGTGCATAATGCCAAGACAAAGCCG
CGGGAGGAGCAGTACAACAGCACGTACCGTGTGGTCAGCGTCCTCACCGTCCTGCACCAGGACTGGCTGA
ATGGCAAGGAGTACAAGTGCAAGGTCTCCAACAAAGCCCTCCCAGCCCCCATCGAGAAAACCATCTCCAA
AGCCAAAGGGCAGCCCCGAGAACCACAGGTGTATACCCTGCCCCCATCCCGGGATGAGCTGACCAAGAAC
CAGGTCAGCCTGACCTGCCTGGTCAAAGGCTTCTATCCCAGCGACATCGCCGTGGAGTGGGAGAGCAATG
GGCAGCCGGAGAACAACTACAAGACCACGCCTCCCGTGCTGGACTCCGACGGCTCCTTCTTCCTCTACAG
CAAGCTCACCGTGGACAAGAGCAGGTGGCAGCAGGGGAACGTCTTCTCATGCTCCGTGATGCATGAGGCT
CTGCACAACCACTACACGCAGAAGAGCCTCTCCCTGTCTCCGGGTAAAGGCGGCCATCATCACCATCACC
ATTAATCTAGAGATCTTATTAAAGCAGAACTTGTTTATTGCAGCTTATAATGGTTACAAATAAAGCAATA
GCATCACAAATTTCACAAATAAAGCATTTTTTTCACTGCATTCTAGTTGTGGTTTGTCCAAACTCATCAA
TGTATCTTATCATGTCTGGTCGACTCTAGCTAGACTCTTCCGCTTCCTCGCTCACTGACTCGCTGCGCTC
GGTCGTTCGGCTGCGGCGAGCGGTATCAGCTCACTCAAAGGCGGTAATACGGTTATCCACAGAATCAGGG
GATAACGCAGGAAAGAACATGTGAGCAAAAGGCCAGCAAAAGGCCAGGAACCGTAAAAAGGCCGCGTTGC
TGGCGTTTTTCCATAGGCTCCGCCCCCCTGACGAGCATCACAAAAATCGACGCTCAAGTCAGAGGTGGCG
AAACCCGACAGGACTATAAAGATACCAGGCGTTTCCCCCTGGAAGCTCCCTCGTGCGCTCTCCTGTTCCG
ACCCTGCCGCTTACCGGATACCTGTCCGCCTTTCTCCCTTCGGGAAGCGTGGCGCTTTCTCATAGCTCAC
GCTGTAGGTATCTCAGTTCGGTGTAGGTCGTTCGCTCCAAGCTGGGCTGTGTGCACGAACCCCCCGTTCA
GCCCGACCGCTGCGCCTTATCCGGTAACTATCGTCTTGAGTCCAACCCGGTAAGACACGACTTATCGCCA
CTGGCAGCAGCCACTGGTAACAGGATTAGCAGAGCGAGGTATGTAGGCGGTGCTACAGAGTTCTTGAAGT
GGTGGCCTAACTACGGCTACACTAGAAGAACAGTATTTGGTATCTGCGCTCTGCTGAAGCCAGTTACCTT
CGGAAAAAGAGTTGGTAGCTCTTGATCCGGCAAACAAACCACCGCTGGTAGCGGTGGTTTTTTTGTTTGC
AAGCAGCAGATTACGCGCAGAAAAAAAGGATCTCAAGAAGATCCTTTGATCTTTTCTACGGGGTCTGACG
CTCAGTGGAACGAAAACTCACGTTAAGGGATTTTGGTCATGAGATTATCAAAAAGGATCTTCACCTAGAT
CCTTTTAAATTAAAAATGAAGTTTTAAATCAATCTAAAGTATATATGAGTAAACTTGGTCTGACAGTTAC
CAATGCTTAATCAGTGAGGCACCTATCTCAGCGATCTGTCTATTTCGTTCATCCATAGTTGCCTGACTCC
CCGTCGTGTAGATAACTACGATACGGGAGGGCTTACCATCTGGCCCCAGTGCTGCAATGATACCGCGAGA
CCCACGCTCACCGGCTCCAGATTTATCAGCAATAAACCAGCCAGCCGGAAGGGCCGAGCGCAGAAGTGGT
CCTGCAACTTTATCCGCCTCCATCCAGTCTATTAATTGTTGCCGGGAAGCTAGAGTAAGTAGTTCGCCAG
TTAATAGTTTGCGCAACGTTGTTGCCATTGCTACAGGCATCGTGGTGTCACGCTCGTCGTTTGGTATGGC
TTCATTCAGCTCCGGTTCCCAACGATCAAGGCGAGTTACATGATCCCCCATGTTGTGCAAAAAAGCGGTT
AGCTCCTTCGGTCCTCCGATCGTTGTCAGAAGTAAGTTGGCCGCAGTGTTATCACTCATGGTTATGGCAG
CACTGCATAATTCTCTTACTGTCATGCCATCCGTAAGATGCTTTTCTGTGACTGGTGAGTACTCAACCAA
GTCATTCTGAGAATAGTGTATGCGGCGACCGAGTTGCTCTTGCCCGGCGTCAATACGGGATAATACCGCG
CCACATAGCAGAACTTTAAAAGTGCTCATCATTGGAAAACGTTCTTCGGGGCGAAAACTCTCAAGGATCT
TACCGCTGTTGAGATCCAGTTCGATGTAACCCACTCGTGCACCCAACTGATCTTCAGCATCTTTTACTTT
CACCAGCGTTTCTGGGTGAGCAAAAACAGGAAGGCAAAATGCCGCAAAAAAGGGAATAAGGGCGACACGG
AAATGTTGAATACTCATACTCTTCCTTTTTCAATATTATTGAAGCATTTATCAGGGTTATTGTCTCATGA
GCGGATACATATTTGAATGTATTTAGAAAAATAAACAAATAGGGGTTCCGCGCACATTTCCCCGAAAAGT
GCCACCTGACGTCTAAGAAACCATTATTATCATGACATTAACCTATAAAAATAGGCGTATCACGAGGCCC
TTTCGTCTCGCGCGTTTCGGTGATGACGGTGAAAACCTCTGACACATGCAGCTCCCGGAGGAATGTGTGT
CAGTTAGGGTGTGGAAAGTCCCCAGGCTCCCCAGGCAGGCAGAAGTATGCAAAGCATGCATCTCAATTAG
TCAGCAACCAGGTGTGGAAAGTCCCCAGGCTCCCCAGCAGGCAGAAGTATGCAAAGCATGCATCTCAATT
AGTCAGCAACCATAGTCCCGCCCCTAACTCCGCCCATCCCGCCCCTAACTCCGCCCAGTTCCGCCCATTC
TCCGCCCCATGGCTGACTAATTTTTTTTATTTATGCAGAGGCCGAGGCCGCCTCTGCCTCTGAGCTATTC
CAGAAGTAGTGAGGAGGCTTTTTTGGAGGCCTAGGCTTTTGCAAAAAGCTCCCGGGAGCTTGTATATCCA
TTTTCGTCCCGGAGACGGTCACAGCTTGTCTGTAAGCGGATGCCGGGAGCAGACAAGCCCGTCAGGGCGC
GTCAGCGGGTGTTGGCGGGTGTCGGGGCTGGCTTAACTATGCGGCATCAGAGCAGATTGTACTGAGAGTG
CACCATATGCGGTGTGAAATACCGCACAGATGCGTAAGGAGAAAATACCGCATCAGGAAATTGTAAGCGT
TAATATTTTGTTAAAATTCGCGTTAAATTTTTGTTAAATCAGCTCATTTTTTAACCAATAGGCCGAAATC
GGCAAAATCCCTTATAAATCAAAAGAATAGACCGAGATAGGGT
[37 nt withheld, positions 7044-7080]
AAAGAACGTGGACTCCAACGTCAAAGG
[49 nt withheld, positions 7108-7156]
T
[91 nt withheld, positions 7158-7248]
G
[124 nt withheld, positions 7250-7373]
CCATTCGCCATTCAGGCTGCGCAACTGTTGGGAAGGGCGATCGGTGCGGGCCTCTTCGCTATTACGCCAG
CTGGCGAAAGGGGGATGTGCTGCAAGGCGATTAAGTTGGGTAACGCCAGGGTTTTCCCAGTCACGACGTT
GTAAAACGACGGCCAGTGAATT
