>Addgene plasmid #72167 | Sema6c-Fc-His | addgene partial sequence | sequence record 138695 | pMRB101-F 5'-aagatgcaggcagctgagtt-3'
ACGGTGGAGGGCAGTGTAGTCTGAGCAGTACTCGTTGCTGCCGCGCGCGCCACCAGACATAATAGCTGAC
AGACTAACAGACTGTTCCTTTCCATGGGTCTTTTCTGCAGAAGCTTGAATTCTCGAGGATCCGCGGCCGC
GCCACCATGCCCCGTGCCCCCCACTCCATGCCCCTGCTGCTCCTGCTGCTGTTGCTGTCATCGCTCCCCC
AAGCCCAGGCTGCCTTTCCCCAGGACCCCACCCCTCTGTTGACCTCTGACCTTCAAGGTGCCTCTCCATC
ATCCTGGTTCCGGGGCCTGGAGGACGATGCTGTGGCTGCGGAACTTGGGCTGGACTTTCAGAGATTCCTG
ACCTTGAACCGGACCTTGCTTGTGGCTGCCCGGGATCACGTTTTCTCCTTCGATCTTCAAGCCCAAGAAG
AAGGGGAGGGGCTGGTGCCCAACAAGTTTCTGACATGGAGGAGTCAAGATATGGAGAACTGTGCAGTCCG
GGGAAAGCTGACGGACGAATGCTACAACTACATCCGTGTTCTTGTTCCCTGGAACTCGCAGACACTTCTT
GCCTGTGGAACAAATTCCTTCAGCCCTATGTGCCGCAGCTATGGGATAACATCTCTGCAACAGGAGGGTG
AGGAGCTGAGTGGGCAGGCTCGATGCCCCTTTGATGCCACCCAGTCCACTGTGGCCATCTTTGCAGAGGG
CAGTTTGTACTCAGCCACAGCAGCAGATTTCCAGGCCAGTGATGCTGTAGTTTACAGAAGTCTTGGACCT
CAGCCTCCACTCCGTTCTGCAAAGTATGACTCCAAGTGGCTTCGAGAGCCACACTT
