>Addgene plasmid #72167 | Sema6c-Fc-His | addgene partial sequence | sequence record 138697 | SV40pA-R 5'-GAAATTTGTGATGCTATTGC-3'
ATAAGATCTCTAGATTAATGGTGATGGTGATGATGGCCGCCTTTACCCGGAGACAGGGAGAGGCTCTTCT
GCGTGTAGTGGTTGTGCAGAGCCTCATGCATCACGGAGCATGAGAAGACGTTCCCCTGCTGCCACCTGCT
CTTGTCCACGGTGAGCTTGCTGTAGAGGAAGAAGGAGCCGTCGGAGTCCAGCACGGGAGGCGTGGTCTTG
TAGTTGTTCTCCGGCTGCCCATTGCTCTCCCACTCCACGGCGATGTCGCTGGGATAGAAGCCTTTGACCA
GGCAGGTCAGGCTGACCTGGTTCTTGGTCAGCTCATCCCGGGATGGGGGCAGGGTATACACCTGTGGTTC
TCGGGGCTGCCCTTTGGCTTTGGAGATGGTTTTCTCGATGGGGGCTGGGAGGGCTTTGTTGGAGACCTTG
CACTTGTACTCCTTGCCATTCAGCCAGTCCTGGTGCAGGACGGTGAGGACGCTGACCACACGGTACGTGC
TGTTGTACTGCTCCTCCCGCGGCTTTGTCTTGGCATTATGCACCTCCACGCCGTCCACGTACCAGTTGAA
CTTGACCTCAGGGTCTTCGTGGCTCACGTCCACCACCACGCATGTGACCTCAGGGGTCCGGGAGATCATG
AGGGTGTCCTTGGGTTTTGGGGGGAAGAGGAAGACTGACGGTCCCCCCAGGAGTTCAGGTGCTGGGCACG
GTGGGCATGTGTGAGTTTTGTCAGGCGCGCCGGGAATGGATCGGGAGGCTGAGGCTGGGGAAAGGTCCCT
GCGCACGCCATAAGCAGAATCTCCAGGGCCAGACTGACTCCCGGTCGCTCCATCTTGGCAGTCACCGTGC
TCTGTGGATTCCTGGTTCC
